Addgene plasmid #10757: 997 pSG5L HA PTEN T382A
Depositing lab: William Sellers. Depositing organization: Dana-Farber Cancer Institute. Publication: Phosphorylation of the PTEN tail regulates protein stability and function. Vazquez F, Ramaswamy S, Nakamura N, Sellers WR. Mol Cell Biol. 2000 Jul . 20(14):5010-8. 10.1128/MCB.20.14.5010-5018.2000 PubMed 10866658.
Backbone
  Vector backbone: pSG5L-HA
  Backbone size w/o insert (bp): 4100
  Vector type: Mammalian Expression
Growth in bacteria
  Bacterial resistance: Ampicillin, 100 μg/mL
  Growth temperature: 37°C
  Growth strain: DH5alpha
  Copy number: High Copy
Gene/Insert
  Gene/Insert name: PTEN
  Species: H. sapiens (human)
  Insert size (bp): 1200
  Mutation: T382A
  Entrez Gene: PTEN (a.k.a. 10q23del, BZS, CWS1, DEC, GLM2, MHAM, MMAC1, PTEN1, PTENbeta, TEP1)
  Tag / fusion protein: HA (N terminal on backbone)
  Cloning method: Restriction Enzyme; 5′ cloning site BamHI (not destroyed); 3′ cloning site EcoRI (not destroyed)
  Sequencing primers: 5′ T7
Terms and licenses: Academic/Nonprofit Terms; Industry Terms: Not Available to Industry
How to cite: 997 pSG5L HA PTEN T382A was a gift from William Sellers (Addgene plasmid # 10757 ; http://n2t.net/addgene:10757 ; RRID:Addgene_10757)
