[The description below was written by a language model from this plasmid's Addgene catalogue record.]
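Description:
997 pSG5L HA PTEN T382A is a mammalian expression plasmid built on the pSG5L-HA backbone (about 4.1 kb without insert). It carries an insert of roughly 1.2 kb encoding human PTEN, the lipid and protein phosphatase tumour suppressor. The plasmid is maintained in bacteria at high copy number under ampicillin selection. The record gives no feature table and does not state the promoter, polyadenylation signal or origin of replication, so these regulatory elements cannot be confirmed here. The listing of a T7 primer for 5′ sequencing does suggest that a T7 promoter site lies upstream of the insert. No mammalian selection marker is recorded.

The PTEN coding sequence was cloned between BamHI and EcoRI sites, both of which remain intact, so the insert can be excised or transferred. The backbone supplies an N-terminal HA epitope tag, which lets the expressed protein be detected or immunoprecipitated with anti-HA antibodies and distinguished from endogenous PTEN. The insert carries a T382A substitution, replacing a threonine in the C-terminal tail of PTEN with a non-phosphorylatable alanine. The associated publication concerns how phosphorylation of the PTEN tail regulates protein stability and function. This fits the use of the construct as a phosphorylation-site mutant expressed in mammalian cells, compared with wild-type PTEN and other tail mutants to see how loss of phosphorylation at this residue affects PTEN stability and activity.
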