>Addgene plasmid #10757 | 997 pSG5L HA PTEN T382A | addgene partial sequence | sequence record 17695 | T7 5'-TAATACGACTCACTATAGGG-3'
CCCGGGNCTNCCAGGCCTCCCCTACGACGTGCCCGACTACGCCTCCCTCGGATCCATGACAGCCATCATC
AAAGAGATCGTTAGCAGAAACAAAAGGAGATATCAAGAGGATGGATTCGACTTAGACTTGACCTATATTT
ATCCAAACATTATTGCTATGGGATTTCCTGCAGAAAGACTTGAAGGCGTATACAGGAACAATATTGATGA
TGTAGTAAGGTTTTTGGATTCAAAGCATAAAAACCATTACAAGATATACAATCTTTGTGCTGAAAGACAT
TATGACACCGCCAAATTTAATTGCAGAGTTGCACAATATCCTTTTGAAGACCATAACCCACCACAGCTAG
AACTTATCAAACCCTTTTGTGAAGATCTTGACCAATGGCTAAGTGAAGATGACAATCATGTTGCAGCAAT
TCACTGTAAAGCTGGAAAGGGACGAACTGGTGTAATGATATGTGCATATTTATTACATCGGGGCAAATTT
TTAAAGGCACAAGAGGCCCTAGATTTCTATGGGGAAGTAAGGACCAGAGACAAAAAGGGAGTAACTATTC
CCAGTCAGAGGCGCTATGTGTATTATTATAGCTACCTGTTAAAGAATCATCTGGATTATAGACCAGTGGC
ACTGTTGTTTCACAAGATGATGTTTGAAACTATTCCAATGTTCAGTGGCGGAACTTGCAATCCTCAGTTT
GTGGTCTGCCAGCTAAAGGTGAAGATATATTCCTCCAATTCAGGACCCACACGACGGGAGACAAGTTCNT
GTACTTTGAGTTCCTCANCGTNCCTGTGTGTGTGANTCAAGTAGAGTCTCNCCANC
