>Addgene plasmid #10757 | 997 pSG5L HA PTEN T382A | addgene partial sequence | sequence record 17696 | SV40pA-R 5'-GAAATTTGTGATGCTATTGC-3'
NNNAAGCNGCATAACAAGTTCTGCTTTATAAGATCTGGATCTAGACTCGAGGCGATATCGGGGAATTCTC
AGACTTTTGTAATTTGTGTATGCTGATCTTCATCAAAAGGTTCATTCTCTGGATCAGAGTCAGTTGCGTC
AGAATATCGATAATGATCAGGTTCATTGTCACTAACATCTGGTGTTACAGAAGTTGAACTGCTAGCCTCT
GGATTTGACGGCTCCTCTACTGTTTTTGTGAAGTACAGCTTCACCTTAAAATTTGGAGAAAAGTATCGGT
TGGCTTTGTCTTTATTTGCTTTGTCAAGATCATTTTTTGTTAAAGTAAGTACTAGATATTCCTTGTCATT
ATCTGCACGCTCTATACTGCAAATGCTATCGATTTCTTGATCACATAGACTTCCATTTTCTACTTTTTCT
GAGGTTTCCTCTGGTCCTGGTATGAAGAATGTATTTACCCAAAAGTGAAACATTTTGTCCTTTTTTAGCA
TCTTGTTCTGTTTGTGGAAGAACTCTACTTTGATATCACCACACACAGGTAACGGCTGAGGGAACTCAAA
GTACATGAACTTGTCTTCCCGTCGTGTGGGTCCTGAATTGGAGGAATATATCTTCACCTTTAGCTGGCAG
ACCACAAACTGAGGATTGCAAGTTCCGCCACTGAACATTGGAATAGTTTCAACATCCATCTGGTGAANCA
ACAGTGCCACATGGTCTATAANCCANATGATTCTTNACAGGTAGCTATAAAANACACATAGCGCCTCTGA
CTGGGAATAGTNN
